Addgene plasmid #149563: pBSV2H_Psyn-sgRNAftsI
Purpose: ftsI gRNA expression in B. burgdorferi
Depositing lab: Christine Jacobs-Wagner. Depositing organization: Stanford University. Publication: A CRISPR interference platform for selective downregulation of gene expression in Borrelia burgdorferi. Takacs CN, Scott M, Chang Y, Kloos ZA, Irnov I, Rosa PA, Liu J, Jacobs-Wagner C. Appl Environ Microbiol. 2020 Nov 30. pii: AEM.02519-20. doi: 10.1128/AEM.02519-20. PubMed 33257311.
Backbone
  Vector backbone: pBSV2H
  Backbone manufacturer: CJW lab
  Vector type: Bacterial Expression, CRISPR
  Selectable markers: Rifampicin
Growth in bacteria
  Bacterial resistance: Hygromycin, 200 μg/mL
  Growth temperature: 30°C
  Growth strain: DH5alpha
  Copy number: High Copy
Gene/Insert
  Gene/Insert name: sgRNAftsI
  gRNA/shRNA sequence: AGTGTTATTAAGCATTCTTT
  Species: Synthetic
  Promoter: Psyn
  Cloning method: Restriction Enzyme; 5′ cloning site Unknown (unknown if destroyed); 3′ cloning site Unknown (unknown if destroyed)
  Sequencing primers: 5′ Unknown
Terms and licenses: Academic/Nonprofit Terms; Industry Terms: Not Available to Industry
How to cite: pBSV2H_Psyn-sgRNAftsI was a gift from Christine Jacobs-Wagner (Addgene plasmid # 149563 ; http://n2t.net/addgene:149563 ; RRID:Addgene_149563)
