[The description below was written by a language model from this plasmid's Addgene catalogue record and pLannotate feature annotations shown in this document.]
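Description:
pBSV2H_Psyn-sgRNAftsI is an 8.8 kb bacterial CRISPR plasmid built on the pBSV2H backbone and intended to express a single guide RNA against ftsI in Borrelia burgdorferi. It is propagated in E. coli through a high-copy ColE1/pUC-type origin and selected with hygromycin, conferred by the hph hygromycin phosphotransferase gene. Each annotated hph copy is preceded by a sequence scored as a B. burgdorferi hslU fragment. This probably reflects a Borrelia-derived upstream region driving the marker, although the record does not name that promoter. The catalogue also lists rifampicin as a selectable marker, but no corresponding resistance gene appears in the annotation. The elements that would support replication in B. burgdorferi are not annotated either, and a large stretch of the plasmid (roughly 0.7 to 4 kb) carries no meaningful feature calls. The short ADH1 promoter hit there is likely spurious.

The payload sits within remnants of a lac promoter/lacZα cloning region. A constitutive synthetic promoter, called Psyn in the catalogue and detected as the J23119(SpeI) variant, is followed by a 20-nt ftsI-targeting spacer and the Streptococcus pyogenes Cas9 guide RNA scaffold. No Cas9 or dCas9 coding sequence is annotated, so the plasmid appears to supply only the guide, and the nuclease-dead Cas9 needed for CRISPR interference would have to come from elsewhere. The associated work describes a CRISPRi platform for selective knockdown of B. burgdorferi genes, and this construct would serve to downregulate ftsI.

The sequenced record shows the AAC/AAD leader–hslU fragment–hph block twice in tandem. This may be a genuine duplication or an assembly artefact, and the record does not say which.
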