Features (pLannotate 1.2.2; 15 found; start..end, strand, type, name):
     71..659     +  rep_origin     ori: high-copy-number ColE1/pMB1/pBR322/pUC origin of replication
   1625..1641    -  promoter       ADH1 promoter (fragment): S. cerevisiae ADH1; promoter for alcohol dehydrogenase 1
   4031..4123    +  CDS            lacI (fragment): lac repressor; lacI; The lac repressor binds to the lac operator to inhibit transcription in E. coli. This inhibition can be relieved by adding lactose or isopropyl-β-D-thiogalactopyranoside (IPTG).
   4136..4157    +  protein_bind   CAP binding site: CAP binding activates transcription in the presence of cAMP. E. coli catabolite activator protein
   4172..4202    +  promoter       lac promoter: promoter for the E. coli lac operon
   4210..4226    +  protein_bind   lac operator: The lac repressor binds to the lac operator to inhibit transcription in E. coli. This inhibition can be relieved by adding lactose or isopropyl-β-D-thiogalactopyranoside (IPTG). lac repressor encoded by lacI
   4286..4320    +  promoter       J23119(SpeI) promoter: bacterial promoter (Registry of Standard Biological Parts BBa J23119) modified to end with an SpeI site
   4342..4417    +  misc_RNA       gRNA scaffold: guide RNA scaffold for the Streptococcus pyogenes CRISPR/Cas9 system
   4459..4613    +  CDS            lacZα (fragment): LacZα fragment of β-galactosidase; lacZ fragment
   5081..5155    -  ncRNA          AAC AAD leader: Accession: RF02912 - putative aminoglycoside riboswitch / attI site
   5257..5628    +  CDS            hslU (fragment): HSLU_BORBU - Protein inferred from homology: Swiss-Prot protein existence level 3. ATPase subunit of a proteasome-like degradation complex; this subunit has chaperone activity. The binding of ATP and its subsequent hydrolysis by HslU are essential for unfolding of protein substrates subsequently hydrolyzed by HslV. HslU recognizes the N-terminal part of its protein substrates and unfolds these before they are guided to HslV for hydrolysis. From Borrelia burgdorferi (strain ATCC 35210 / B31 / CIP 102532 / DSM 4680).
   5683..6699    +  CDS            hph: KHYB_ECOLX - Experimental evidence at protein level: Swiss-Prot protein existence level 1. The aminoglycoside phosphotransferases achieve inactivation of their antibiotic substrates by phosphorylation. Only phosphorylates hygromycin and closely related compounds such as demethyl analogs and destomycin. From Escherichia coli.
   7184..7258    -  ncRNA          AAC AAD leader: Accession: RF02912 - putative aminoglycoside riboswitch / attI site
   7360..7731    +  CDS            hslU (fragment): HSLU_BORBU - Protein inferred from homology: Swiss-Prot protein existence level 3. ATPase subunit of a proteasome-like degradation complex; this subunit has chaperone activity. The binding of ATP and its subsequent hydrolysis by HslU are essential for unfolding of protein substrates subsequently hydrolyzed by HslV. HslU recognizes the N-terminal part of its protein substrates and unfolds these before they are guided to HslV for hydrolysis. From Borrelia burgdorferi (strain ATCC 35210 / B31 / CIP 102532 / DSM 4680).
   7786..8802    +  CDS            hph: KHYB_ECOLX - Experimental evidence at protein level: Swiss-Prot protein existence level 1. The aminoglycoside phosphotransferases achieve inactivation of their antibiotic substrates by phosphorylation. Only phosphorylates hygromycin and closely related compounds such as demethyl analogs and destomycin. From Escherichia coli.
>Addgene plasmid #149563 | pBSV2H_Psyn-sgRNAftsI | addgene full sequence | sequence record 313533 | Addgene NGS Result
CCAAAATCCCTTAACGTGAGTTTTCGTTCCACTGAGCGTCAGACCCCGTAGAAAAGATCAAAGGATCTTC
TTGAGATCCTTTTTTTCTGCGCGTAATCTGCTGCTTGCAAACAAAAAAACCACCGCTACCAGCGGTGGTT
TGTTTGCCGGATCAAGAGCTACCAACTCTTTTTCCGAAGGTAACTGGCTTCAGCAGAGCGCAGATACCAA
ATACTGTTCTTCTAGTGTAGCCGTAGTTAGGCCACCACTTCAAGAACTCTGTAGCACCGCCTACATACCT
CGCTCTGCTAATCCTGTTACCAGTGGCTGCTGCCAGTGGCGATAAGTCGTGTCTTACCGGGTTGGACTCA
AGACGATAGTTACCGGATAAGGCGCAGCGGTCGGGCTGAACGGGGGGTTCGTGCACACAGCCCAGCTTGG
AGCGAACGACCTACACCGAACTGAGATACCTACAGCGTGAGCTATGAGAAAGCGCCACGCTTCCCGAAGG
GAGAAAGGCGGACAGGTATCCGGTAAGCGGCAGGGTCGGAACAGGAGAGCGCACGAGGGAGCTTCCAGGG
GGAAACGCCTGGTATCTTTATAGTCCTGTCGGGTTTCGCCACCTCTGACTTGAGCGTCGATTTTTGTGAT
GCTCGTCAGGGGGGCGGAGCCTATGGAAAAACGCCAGCAACGCGGCCTTTTTACGGTTCCTGGCCTTTTG
CTGGCCTTTTGCTCACATGTTCTTTCCTGCACTAGATCCCCGGCAAGTTCATCCTTAGGGTTTTCATATC
TCTTAAAAAGTCAATTTCTGCTTGATTAATTTCTTGTGGATTATTGTTTTTGCGGTTTTTCATTTTTTAT
CTCCTTGAGTATTGAATTTTTTCTTATATATAAAATATAGCAAAAACTATTTTTGCCAACTTTTTTACAA
AAAATTTTTTATTAAAACACTTAGGGCTTTGCTAAATTCTCTTTTAAAAGAACTTAGTAAAGCCCTATGG
ATTTAAGAACTGATTATACTTACGTAGTAAAAATACTACAGATATTAATAGTATAGACCATATCAAAATC
ATAATCAATTTATATTTATCTAAAATTGTGGTCCATACAAAATACAAAAAAATTAGGTTTTTCTAAATTC
TATTTTAAAAGAACTTAGTAACACCTAATCTCTAAATTACTTACAAAATTCTAAAATTAGATTTTTAGTT
CTTCATATTTCTTTAAAAGTTTTTTAAGAAAATCTTTTTGATTTTCAAAAATTTCATGCATCATAAAACT
AGTAAATTTGGATTTTTTTTTGTAAAAATCATAACTTTCTTGGGTTTTAAGTTGAAATCTTAATGGTTTT
ATTGGATTTTGCCTAGATTTTTTTAACGCCGGACTTTCTTTATCTTTTATAAAATTATAAGAATTTTTAA
TACCATTTTCTATTAAATAATCTTCTTTTATAAGCCCCTCTTGCAGTGCAGTTGCTAATCTTAAATACTT
ATACGCTTGAGTTTTTGCTACATCAAAGTCTTTTATAAAATCAAGAAAAGTTTTATAACCATCAAATTTA
TAATATTGATTATCTTTTATTTCTTTTAAAATTTTAATATTTTCCACCCTGTGGAATATTTCTTTTTTGA
AATTGTCATTTAACTTTTCCTTTAGTGTCTTGTAATAAGAAATTTTACTTTCATTAATCATTAAATTTTG
TTCAACATAAGTATCTATCTTTTTTGTTAAAACTTTAACAACACGTTTTTTTTCCATAAAAATTTTCCTT
TATTTTTGCAACATTTTCCTTAATTGATATAATTGTTACTATTTTAGATTTTTTAATATCCACTTAAGAA
TTAATCCCTCACTAGAATATTTTTTATTATAGAATTCATATACATGTTTTTCTAAATCTATAAATTTATC
AACAATTGCTTTATTATAGGGTGTATCTATCTTTTCTTTTCTTAATAATCGTCTCATATTCTTTAAATAA
CAACAAACACTGCCGGTTTTAAACCTAAATTCTATGTAATATATTTTTGAAAAAGTATATACATTTTCAA
CCCCGTTTATTTCATACTTTACAAAAACATTATTTATTGGTTTTCTATAACCATAGTAAATGCCTAAAAA
TTTGTCCCCGTCTTTCATAGGATATAGATAAAGTTTTTGAATCTCTGATTTATCTAATAATTTTTCAAAA
AAAATTATACACCGCTTTTGTTTGTTACTAACTACTCTATGCAATGCCTTTAATATTTTTGTGTGATATA
TATTTTTATCACCTTTTTTTTCTTTCAGCAGGAAGATACTTTCTTTTGGAAATTTAATTTTTTGTTCATT
TATTCTTGCAGCCTTAAGTCCGATTTTCATATTTAATCCTTATATAGCCTTTCTATTTAATTCTTTTAAA
CTCAATAAACTTTTTTGGTTTTTCATTAGTTCTAATAATTCGCAATAATATGTGCAAAACACTTTATTGT
ATTCTATTTTCTTTTGGTTATTCAAATATTCTTTTATAATTGGCTTTAGAAGTTCAATATTTACTTCTTT
TTTTAGTTGTTCAATAAGGATATTGAAAATGTTTGTTTTTAAATCTTGATAATTTTGTTGAGAATTTTCT
TTTTTTCTTTCAATTGACTTCTCTAATTTACGCTTTATATTGTTTAAATCGCTATATTTATGACTTTCAA
TAATAAAATGAGGCTTAAATTTGTAATTTTCGTATATTTTTTGGAAACTTGTTTCTAATTGTTTAGAATT
ATATTCATTTTTTTCAAATTCTTTTTGAGTGTTGCATAGAATTTCCTTTAATTTTTCTTGTTTTTCTTTC
ATACAAGATTTAGTAAAATGTATATTTTTATTTTTTAGTAATTTAATTTCTATTATTTTTATGATTTTAA
GTATTTTGATTATATTATCTTTATCAATATTTAAATTGAATAAAATTGTAAGAAAAATTGAAAGAATTTT
TTTACATAAAAAGTTACATTTATTGAAGTAATTTCTTACTTGATACTTTTCTATTTCATTAATCTTTCTT
TCTTCTTTTATATTATTTTTATTATTTAAACACTCCTTTAAATCTACACTCCCATTTTTAGTAAATCTAT
CTTTAAGGCCCCTTGAAACTCTATTTTGAAATCTTAAATCTTTTTTTTCTTGAAAGTATTTATAGATTTT
TTGGTAACATTCTTTTTTTGAAAAATTAAGTTGATAGTATATTTCGGTCCCCAAATTTACCCCTAAGTGT
TTGTGATAATTAGTTGTGACTTTAAATTCTTTTTCTAATTTGTAAAGGTAATTTTGCAGTGTTTTTAGTT
TAACGGGTGTTTGACTATTTCTTTTAAGGTTTTCATTAAAGTAATAGAGTATGTTTTTTTGTGTGTATTT
CTTATATGTTTTATTTATGTACGCTAGTGTTGAGATAAGGACTACTAATTTATACTGTAATTTATTGTAG
CAAGTTGTGGTTTTACTGGTTTTGTTTATATTAGATAAGTTTTCCATTTATAGCTCCTTGAATACCGGAT
TTTTTATCTATAAAGTATATATATCACAATTTTGATTTAAAAGTAAATTCTTTTTTTAAAAATACAAAAA
TTTTTTATAAATTATATAGACCATGATATTGTATTAATACTAATTGATTTTAATTTAAGGTTGAACTAAA
ATAAACATAGTTTTGTAGAAAATAATTTTTCATTATTTTGCTACTTGATATTGGATCGTAAAAATATTAG
GGCTTTACAAAGTTCTTTTAAAAGAGAATTTAGTAAAGCCCTAAGTCTTTTAATAAAAAATTTTTTGTAA
AAAAGTTGGCAAAAATAGTTTTTGCTATATATTTATATATAAGAAAAAATTCAATACTCAAGGAGATAAA
AAATGGAAAACTTAAACAATAATCCACAAAAAATTAATCAAATAAATAAGCAAACTAATTTTATTGGTTT
TGAAAATTTTATAGAACTTGATAATCAAGTTAATCAAACTAAAGAAAAAAGTAAATTAAGTAAGATAGGT
AAGAAATTACCCGGAATAAGCAGTCAAGTCTAGTGCGGCCGCGCCCAATACGCAAACCGCCTCTCCCCGC
GCGTTGGCCGATTCATTAATGCAGCTGGCACGACAGGTTTCCCGACTGGAAAGCGGGCAGTGAGCGCAAC
GCAATTAATGTGAGTTAGCTCACTCATTAGGCACCCCAGGCTTTACACTTTATGCTTCCGGCTCGTATGT
TGTGTGGAATTGTGAGCGGATAACAATTTCACACAGGAAACAGCTATGACATGATTACGAATTCGAGCTC
GAATTCTAAAGATCTTTGACAGCTAGCTCAGTCCTAGGTATAATACTAGTGAGTGTTATTAAGCATTCTT
TGTTTTAGAGCTAGAAATAGCAAGTTAAAATAAGGCTAGTCCGTTATCAACTTGAAAAAGTGGCACCGAG
TCGGTGCTTTTTTTGAAGCTTGGGCCCGAACAAAAACTCAAAGCTTGGCACTGGCCGTCGTTTTACAACG
TCGTGACTGGGAAAACCCTGGCGTTACCCAACTTAATCGCCTTGCAGCACATCCCCCTTTCGCCAGCTGG
CGTAATAGCGAAGAGGCCCGCACCGATCGCCCTTCCCAACAGTTGCGCAGCCTGAATGGCGAATGGCGCG
GCCGCCCTAGGTTAATCTTCAATAACATGTAAACCACGACGTTTTAAATCTTCTAATGAATCTAACATTC
CTCTTATTAATTCAACAGGATGTCCTTCCCAATCTTCAACAACACCAACAATTCTTAAAGGTTCACAAGT
TCTATAAGATTGTGTTGGATTACCAGGAAATTTTTTATTTGTAAGATTTGGATCATCTTCAAATGGTCCT
GTTGGTTCAACTATATATATATAACCACGACCTTCAAGACCAGATAGTGACATAGCAAGTTCAGCTCCCC
AAACTGCTGGTTCCATTAAAGCTGAAAAATAAATATGTTTAAGAATTCGACCATCTTCAAAATGAGAAAT
AAATCCTGTAGTTAGTAAATCACCAATTGCTAAATTAGCTTTAGTTCCATGATAAAATGGTCCTTGTACT
TGTTTATAATTATCATGAGAAATAGGAATCCAATCTTTTACCATGACGTTACCTCCTCATGATGTTTAAC
TTTGTTTTAGGGCGACTGCCCTGCTGCGTAACATCGTTGCTGCTCCATAACATCAAACATCGACCCACGG
CGTAACGCGCTTGCTGCTTGGATGCCCGAGGCATAGACTGTACCCCAAAAAAACAGTCATAACAAGCCAT
GCGGCCGTACCCGAGCTTCAAGGAAGATTTCCTATTAAGGTTGAACTTAAGAGCTTAAGCATAGACGATT
TGAAAAAAATTTTAAAACAAACAAAAAATTCTTTAATAAAACAATATGTTGCGATGTTTAAGGTTTATGA
TTTAGATTTAAAGTTTAGTGAGGAAGCTATAGATAGAATTGCAGAGCTTACTTTTAATATGAATCTTGAG
AGTGAAAATCTTGGTGCCAGAAGACTTCACGGTGTTATGGAAATAGTGCTTGCAGATCTTTTTTTTGAAG
TGCCTGGCAGTAAGTTGAAAAAATTTGAAATAAACTTGGACTATGTTAATAAAAAAATACAAATTAACGA
ACAAAAAGATTTGAATTATTATATAATTTAGTTAAAAGCAATTTTAAATGAGGGAGGTTTCCATCATATG
GATAGAAGTGGTAAACCTGAATTAACTGCTACTAGTGTTGAAAAATTTTTAATTGAAAAATTTGATAGTG
TTAGTGATTTAATGCAATTAAGTGAAGGTGAAGAAAGTAGAGCTTTTAGTTTTGATGTTGGTGGTAGAGG
TTATGTTTTAAGAGTTAATAGTTGTGCTGATGGTTTTTATAAAGATAGATATGTTTATAGACATTTTGCT
AGTGCTGCTTTACCTATTCCTGAAGTTTTAGATATTGGTGAATTTAGTGAAAGTTTAACTTATTGTATTA
GTAGAAGAGCACAAGGTGTTACTTTACAAGATTTACCTGAAACTGAATTACCTGCTGTTTTACAACCTGT
TGCTGAAGCTATGGATGCTATTGCGGCGGCTGATCTCAGTCAAACTTCGGGTTTTGGTCCTTTTGGTCCT
CAAGGTATTGGTCAATATACTACTTGGAGAGATTTTATTTGTGCTATTGCTGATCCTCATGTTTATCATT
GGCAAACTGTTATGGATGATACTGTTAGTGCTAGTGTTGCTCAAGCATTAGATGAATTAATGTTATGGGC
TGAAGATTGTCCTGAAGTTAGACATTTAGTTCATGCTGATTTTGGTAGTAATAATGTTTTAACTGATAAT
GGTAGAATTACTGCTGTTATTGATTGGAGTGAAGCTATGTTTGGTGATAGTCAATATGAAGTTGCTAATA
TTTTTTTTTGGAGACCTTGGTTAGCTTGTATGGAACAACAAACTAGATATTTTGAAAGAAGACATCCTGA
ATTAGCTGGTAGTCCTAGATTAAGAGCTTATATGTTAAGAATTGGTTTAGATCAATTATATCAAAGTTTA
GTTGATGGTAATTTTGATGATGCTGCTTGGGCTCAAGGTAGATGTGATGCTATTGTTAGAAGTGGTGCTG
GTACTGTTGGTAGAACTCAAATTGCTAGAAGAAGTGCTGCTGTTTGGACTGATGGTTGTGTTGAAGTTTT
AGCTGATAGTGGTAATAGAAGACCTAGTACTAGACCTAGAGCTAAAGAATAACAATTCGTTCAAGCCGAG
ATCGGCTTACTAGGTTAATCTTCAATAACATGTAAACCACGACGTTTTAAATCTTCTAATGAATCTAACA
TTCCTCTTATTAATTCAACAGGATGTCCTTCCCAATCTTCAACAACACCAACAATTCTTAAAGGTTCACA
AGTTCTATAAGATTGTGTTGGATTACCAGGAAATTTTTTATTTGTAAGATTTGGATCATCTTCAAATGGT
CCTGTTGGTTCAACTATATATATATAACCACGACCTTCAAGACCAGATAGTGACATAGCAAGTTCAGCTC
CCCAAACTGCTGGTTCCATTAAAGCTGAAAAATAAATATGTTTAAGAATTCGACCATCTTCAAAATGAGA
AATAAATCCTGTAGTTAGTAAATCACCAATTGCTAAATTAGCTTTAGTTCCATGATAAAATGGTCCTTGT
ACTTGTTTATAATTATCATGAGAAATAGGAATCCAATCTTTTACCATGACGTTACCTCCTCATGATGTTT
AACTTTGTTTTAGGGCGACTGCCCTGCTGCGTAACATCGTTGCTGCTCCATAACATCAAACATCGACCCA
CGGCGTAACGCGCTTGCTGCTTGGATGCCCGAGGCATAGACTGTACCCCAAAAAAACAGTCATAACAAGC
CATGCGGCCGTACCCGAGCTTCAAGGAAGATTTCCTATTAAGGTTGAACTTAAGAGCTTAAGCATAGACG
ATTTGAAAAAAATTTTAAAACAAACAAAAAATTCTTTAATAAAACAATATGTTGCGATGTTTAAGGTTTA
TGATTTAGATTTAAAGTTTAGTGAGGAAGCTATAGATAGAATTGCAGAGCTTACTTTTAATATGAATCTT
GAGAGTGAAAATCTTGGTGCCAGAAGACTTCACGGTGTTATGGAAATAGTGCTTGCAGATCTTTTTTTTG
AAGTGCCTGGCAGTAAGTTGAAAAAATTTGAAATAAACTTGGACTATGTTAATAAAAAAATACAAATTAA
CGAACAAAAAGATTTGAATTATTATATAATTTAGTTAAAAGCAATTTTAAATGAGGGAGGTTTCCATCAT
ATGGATAGAAGTGGTAAACCTGAATTAACTGCTACTAGTGTTGAAAAATTTTTAATTGAAAAATTTGATA
GTGTTAGTGATTTAATGCAATTAAGTGAAGGTGAAGAAAGTAGAGCTTTTAGTTTTGATGTTGGTGGTAG
AGGTTATGTTTTAAGAGTTAATAGTTGTGCTGATGGTTTTTATAAAGATAGATATGTTTATAGACATTTT
GCTAGTGCTGCTTTACCTATTCCTGAAGTTTTAGATATTGGTGAATTTAGTGAAAGTTTAACTTATTGTA
TTAGTAGAAGAGCACAAGGTGTTACTTTACAAGATTTACCTGAAACTGAATTACCTGCTGTTTTACAACC
TGTTGCTGAAGCTATGGATGCTATTGCGGCGGCTGATCTCAGTCAAACTTCGGGTTTTGGTCCTTTTGGT
CCTCAAGGTATTGGTCAATATACTACTTGGAGAGATTTTATTTGTGCTATTGCTGATCCTCATGTTTATC
ATTGGCAAACTGTTATGGATGATACTGTTAGTGCTAGTGTTGCTCAAGCATTAGATGAATTAATGTTATG
GGCTGAAGATTGTCCTGAAGTTAGACATTTAGTTCATGCTGATTTTGGTAGTAATAATGTTTTAACTGAT
AATGGTAGAATTACTGCTGTTATTGATTGGAGTGAAGCTATGTTTGGTGATAGTCAATATGAAGTTGCTA
ATATTTTTTTTTGGAGACCTTGGTTAGCTTGTATGGAACAACAAACTAGATATTTTGAAAGAAGACATCC
TGAATTAGCTGGTAGTCCTAGATTAAGAGCTTATATGTTAAGAATTGGTTTAGATCAATTATATCAAAGT
TTAGTTGATGGTAATTTTGATGATGCTGCTTGGGCTCAAGGTAGATGTGATGCTATTGTTAGAAGTGGTG
CTGGTACTGTTGGTAGAACTCAAATTGCTAGAAGAAGTGCTGCTGTTTGGACTGATGGTTGTGTTGAAGT
TTTAGCTGATAGTGGTAATAGAAGACCTAGTACTAGACCTAGAGCTAAAGAATAACAATTCGTTCAAGCC
GAGATCGGCTTACGCGT
